>Addgene plasmid #112892 | pGDP1 uvrA | addgene full sequence | sequence record 219901 | Addgene NGS Result
AGTAAGGCAACCCCGCCAGCCTAGCCGGGAGATCTGGCCTATTGGTTAAAAAATGAGCTGATTTAACAAA
AATTTAACGCGAATTTTAACAAAATATTAACGCTTACAATTTAGGTGGCACTTTTCGGGGAAATGTGCGC
GGAACCCCTATTTGTTTATTTTTCTAAATACATTCAAATATGTATCCGCTCATGAGACAATAACCCTGAT
AAATGCTTCTCTAGAAATAATTTTGTTTAACTTTAAGAAGGAGATATACCATGGGCAGCAGCCATCATCA
TCATCATCACAGCAGCGGCCTGGTGCCGCGCGGCAGCCATATGGCTAAGGGTTTCCACCGCCGAAAACAG
CTCGTGGGTGTCCTGTACCCGCAACAAACCGGCACGCTGAATAGCCGCATCCCATGCCGGGTCCATTCCT
GCCGTCGTGTTGAGCAGTCGCTGTGCCGCCGGGCTACGTCCGCTTTTAATCACCAGAATCGGTTTATTAC
GCGAGGCACTACGGGCCGCCGAAACAAAGCGTCGCGCGTCGCTTAACTGTTCGAGATAGAGCAGGATGGC
GCTGGTTTTACTGTCGCGTGCCAGATAGTCAAGCAATTCATCAACGTCGATATCCAGGCTGTCGCCGAGC
GCAATAAAGTAGGAAAAGCCCATCTTACGCTGTTGCGCCCAGTCGAGGATGGTGTTGGAGACGGCAGCCG
ATTGCGAAATAAACGCCAGCTTGCCGCGTTTAATCGGCACAGGCGAAAAGCTGGCATTCAGACCTTGCCA
GGGAGCCAGTAAACCCAGACTGTTTGGTCCAAGCAGGCGCATGTTATGGCGCAGGGCGCAGGCGCGGAGA
TCTTCGTGTTGCGATGCCGGGGCGGAAAGAATAATGCAGGTTTTACAGCCTTTCTCGCCGAGCTCTTCCA
GAAGAGCAAGATTACGGCTGGCATTGGTACATAAAACCGCAAGGTCGGGTGTAAAGGGCAAGCTGGCAAT
ATCCGGCCAGGCCAACACACCCAACACCGCTTTCCAGGCTGGCGTCACCGGGAGTACCGGTCCGTTAAAG
CCTCCCGCCAGCAGGTTACGCATCATCAGGTAACCTGCGCGATTGGGTTTCATCGACGCGCCAATTACCG
CTATCGATTTTGGTCGCAGTAGTGCTTCCAGTCCTCGCTGACTCATACCGGTCTCCCGCAGAAGTGACCG
AATGATTTTAAACGCTTTCTAACTGTTCTGCTGTGATGCTACCCAGATGTTGCGTTTTTCCTGCCAGATA
GCGTGTTTTAAAGCGGGTAAAATGCTCGCCTAACCCTGCCGCCGCCCCGGTATCGCCGGCCATATCTAAC
AGTGCGATGGCTACCTCGGCAGTACAATATTGGCCTTCAGCCTGGGCTTCACGCAGGCGATAGGCAGAAA
GCCGGGAAAGATCGACGGAAATGACGGGAAGATTATCCAGATACGGACTTTTACGAAACATCTTGCGAGC
TTCCGGCCAGGTACCATCGAGCATGATAAACAGCGGTGGCTTACCGGCAGGTGGTGTGAAGATCACTTCC
CGTTGCTCATCAGCATACGAAGCGGGAAAGACCACCATTGGCTGATAGTCCGGGTTTTGCACCAACTCCA
GCAAATCCTGCGAGGGTTCGGTACGCGACCATTGAAACGCAACGGTATCAGGCAAAATATCAGCAATGAG
ACGCCCGGTATTACTGGGCTTCATTGGCTCGGTGTCGAACATCAGCAAACAGAAGCGACTTTTTGCTTGT
GCTGGGGTAATTGTCGAACAGAGACATAATTTCTCTGGCAAAAGACAGCGTTGGCAGCGACGAACGCGAT
TACCGCGGGCAAGAAAAGGACGTGTTGCGCGCGCAATACGCTCGGCGCGTAACTGGAGAACAGCGTTTTC
GGTCATAAGAGAGCGTCGAAAAAACGCCATTGTCGCAGAGGAGAAAACGGGGCACAAGATGCGCCCCGGT
AAGATTAAAGAGATTCGTTCAGCCAGCTATCGAACGGCGCTTTCGGTACTGCGCCATTAAGCATGTCGAC
AACCTGACCGTTTTTGAAAATCATGATCGTCGGTATACTACGAATTCCAAAGCGACTGCTCAATTCACGT
TCAGCTTCGGTATTCACTTTCACAAAGCGCACTTTACCGCTACGCTCTTGCGCGACATCTTCAAAAATTG
GTGCGAAATTACGGCAGGGGCCGCACCACGGTGCCCAGAAGTCGATCACCACAGGTAGATCATCCTTCAG
CAATTTGTCGAGTGTTTCACCGGTCGCATTAATCACCTCTCCGTCAAACAAGTCGTGACCGCAGCGTCCG
CATTTTGCCGCATCTTCGATCCGATCGTCGGGAATGCGATTGATGGCCTGACAATGGGTACAAACGGTAT
TCATAACTAACCTCGGGATGAGTAAGGAGACTTATCGGCAACGACGCCGGTATGTTTCTAATATGTTACA
TATTATCGGGGACATTGTTCCAGACAACAATCTGTTTTATTCAATAGGTATGATAGTCGCAGGCTTTGGT
ACGAAATCATGGCGAACCGCGCGGACTTCGGGTAATCTGCGCGCTTCGCGCAGCGCTGGTGGAGAAAAGC
ATGAACGATGAAATGAAAGGTAAAAGCGGCAAGGTCAAAGTGATGTATGTCCGCAGTGATGATGATTCTG
ATAAACGTACCCACAACCCGCGTACCGGGAAAGGGGGCGGGCGTCCAGGAAAATCTCGTGCTGACGGTGG
CCGTCGCCCCGCCCGCGATGACAAACAGAGTCAGCCCCGTGACCGCAAGTGGGAAGATTCGCCGTGGCGC
ACGGTTTCCCGCGCGCCGGGTGATGAGACGCCGGAAAAGGCCGATCACGGTGGCATCAGTGGTAAAAGTT
TTATTGATCCGGAAGTGTTGCGTCGTCAGCGTGCGGAAGAAACCCGCGTCTACGGCGAAAATGCATGTCA
GGCACTTTTCCAGAGCCGTCCGGAAGCGATTGTTCGCGCCTGGTTTATCCAGAGTGTAACGCCGCGTTTT
AAAGAAGCTTGCGGCCGCACTCGAGCACCACCACCACCACCACTGAGATCCGGCTGCTAACAAAGCCCGA
AAGGAAGCTGAGTTGGCTGCTGCCACCGCTGAGCAAAAGGCCATCCGTCAGGATGGCCTTCTGGTGGCAC
TTTTCGGGGAAATGTGCGCGGAACCCCTATTTGTTTATTTTTCTAAATACATTCAAATATGTATCCGCTC
ATGAATTAATTCTTAGAAAAACTCATCGAGCATCAAATGAAACTGCAATTTATTCATATCAGGATTATCA
ATACCATATTTTTGAAAAAGCCGTTTCTGTAATGAAGGAGAAAACTCACCGAGGCAGTTCCATAGGATGG
CAAGATCCTGGTATCGGTCTGCGATTCCGACTCGTCCAACATCAATACAACCTATTAATTTCCCCTCGTC
AAAAATAAGGTTATCAAGTGAGAAATCACCATGAGTGACGACTGAATCCGGTGAGAATGGCAAAAGTTTA
TGCATTTCTTTCCAGACTTGTTCAACAGGCCAGCCATTACGCTCGTCATCAAAATCACTCGCATCAACCA
AACCGTTATTCATTCGTGATTGCGCCTGAGCGAGACGAAATACGCGATCGCTGTTAAAAGGACAATTACA
AACAGGAATCGAATGCAACCGGCGCAGGAACACTGCCAGCGCATCAACAATATTTTCACCTGAATCAGGA
TATTCTTCTAATACCTGGAATGCTGTTTTCCCGGGGATCGCAGTGGTGAGTAACCATGCATCATCAGGAG
TACGGATAAAATGCTTGATGGTCGGAAGAGGCATAAATTCCGTCAGCCAGTTTAGTCTGACCATCTCATC
TGTAACATCATTGGCAACGCTACCTTTGCCATGTTTCAGAAACAACTCTGGCGCATCGGGCTTCCCATAC
AATCGATAGATTGTCGCACCTGATTGCCCGACATTATCGCGAGCCCATTTATACCCATATAAATCAGCAT
CCATGTTGGAATTTAATCGCGGCCTAGAGCAAGACGTTTCCCGTTGAATATGGCTCATAACACCCCTTGT
ATTACTGTTTATGTAAGCAGACAGTTTTATTGTTCATGACCAAAATCCCTTAACGTGAGTTTTCGTTCCA
CTGAGCGTCAGACCCCGTAGAAAAGATCAAAGGATCTTCTTGAGATCCTTTTTTTCTGCGCGTAATCTGC
TGCTTGCAAACAAAAAAACCACCGCTACCAGCGGTGGTTTGTTTGCCGGATCAAGAGCTACCAACTCTTT
TTCCGAAGGTAACTGGCTTCAGCAGAGCGCAGATACCAAATACTGTCCTTCTAGTGTAGCCGTAGTTAGG
CCACCACTTCAAGAACTCTGTAGCACCGCCTACATACCTCGCTCTGCTAATCCTGTTACCAGTGGCTGCT
GCCAGTGGCGATAAGTCGTGTCTTACCGGGTTGGACTCAAGACGATAGTTACCGGATAAGGCGCAGCGGT
CGGGCTGAACGGGGGGTTCGTGCACACAGCCCAGCTTGGAGCGAACGACCTACACCGAACTGAGATACCT
ACAGCGTGAGCTATGAGAAAGCGCCACGCTTCCCGAAGGGAGAAAGGCGGACAGGTATCCGGTAAGCGGC
AGGGTCGGAACAGGAGAGCGCACGAGGGAGCTTCCAGGGGGAAACGCCTGGTATCTTTATAGTCCTGTCG
GGTTTCGCCACCTCTGACTTGAGCGTCGATTTTTGTGATGCTCGTCAGGGGGGCGGAGCCTATGGAAAAA
CGCCAGCAACGCGGCCTTTTTACGGTTCCTGGCCTTTTGCTGGCCTTTTGCTCACATGTTCTTTCCTGCG
TTATCCCCTGATTCTGTGGATAACCGTATTACCGCCTTTGAGTGAGCTGATACCGCTCGCCGCAGCCGAA
CGACCGAGCGCAGCGAGTCAGTGAGCGAGGAAGCGGAAGAGCGCCTGATGCGGTATTTTCTCCTTACGCA
TCTGTGCGGTATTTCACACCGCAATGGTGCACTCTCAGTACAATCTGCTCTGATGCCGCATAGTTAAGCC
AGTATACACTCCGCTATCGCTACGTGACTGGGTCATGGCTGCGCCCCGACACCCGCCAACACCCGCTGAC
GCGCCCTGACGGGCTTGTCTGCTCCCGGCATCCGCTTACAGACAAGCTGTGACCGTCTCCGGGAGCTGCA
TGTGTCAGAGGTTTTCACCGTCATCACCGAAACGCGCGAGGCAGCTGCGGTAAAGCTCATCAGCGTGGTC
GTGAAGCGATTCACAGATGTCTGCCTGTTCATCCGCGTCCAGCTCGTTGAGTTTCTCCAGAAGCGTTAAT
GTCTGGCTTCTGATAAAGCGGGCCATGTTAAGGGCGGTTTTTTCCTGTTTGGTCACTGATGCCTCCGTGT
AAGGGGGATTTCTGTTCATGGGGGTAATGATACCGATGAAACGAGAGAGGATGCTCACGATACGGGTTAC
TGATGATGAACATGCCCGGTTACTGGAACGTTGTGAGGGTAAACAACTGGCGGTATGGATGCGGCGGGAC
CAGAGAAAAATCACTCAGGGTCAATGCCAGCGCTTCGTTAATACAGATGTAGGTGTTCCACAGGGTAGCC
AGCAGCATCCTGCGATGCAGATCCGGAACATAATGGTGCAGGGCGCTGACTTCCGCGTTTCCAGACTTTA
CGAAACACGGAAACCGAAGACCATTCATGTTGTTGCTCAGGTCGCAGACGTTTTGCAGCAGCAGTCGCTT
CACGTTCGCTCGCGTATCGGTGATTCATTCTGCTAACC
Features (pLannotate 1.2.2; 18 found; start..end, strand, type, name):
     36..112     +  rep_origin     M13 ori (fragment): M13 bacteriophage origin of replication; arrow indicates direction of (+) strand synthesis
    138..219     +  promoter       AmpR promoter (fragment): bla
    232..254     +  RBS            RBS: efficient ribosome binding site from bacteriophage T7 gene 10 (Olins and Rangwala, 1989)
    273..289     +  CDS            capTEV™ (fragment): composite tag for in vivo biotinylation, TEV protease cleavage, and 6xHis tagging
    300..317     +  CDS            thrombin site: thrombin recognition and cleavage site
    306..1166    -  CDS            patZ (fragment): LYSAC_ECOLI - Also known as pka From Escherichia coli (strain K12).
   1201..1896    -  CDS            tapT: TAPT_ECOLI - Also known as tuaA From Escherichia coli (strain K12).
   1968..2384    -  CDS            trxC: THIO2_ECOLI - Also known as yfiG. Experimental evidence at protein level: Swiss-Prot protein existence level 1. Efficient electron donor for the essential enzyme ribonucleotide reductase. Is also able to reduce the interchain disulfide bridges of insulin. From Escherichia coli (strain K12).
   2591..3019    +  CDS            yfiF (fragment): YFIF_ECOLI - Experimental evidence at protein level: Swiss-Prot protein existence level 1. From Escherichia coli (strain K12).
   3036..3053    +  CDS            9xHis (fragment): 9xHis affinity tag
   3063..3112    +  CDS            SET1 (fragment): solubility-enhancement tag derived from T7 phage gene 10B
   3115..3142    -  terminator     rrnB T2 terminator: transcription terminator T2 from the E. coli rrnB gene
   3167..3224    +  promoter       AmpR promoter (fragment): bla
   3233..4048    -  CDS            KanR: aminoglycoside phosphotransferase; aph(3')-Ia; confers resistance to kanamycin in bacteria or G418 (Geneticin®) in eukaryotes
   4170..4758    +  rep_origin     ori: high-copy-number ColE1/pMB1/pBR322/pUC origin of replication
   4944..5083    -  misc_feature   bom: basis of mobility region from pBR322
   5185..5376    -  CDS            rop: Rop protein, which maintains plasmids at low copy number; rop
   5393..5773    +  CDS            YPB1_ECOLX: Protein predicted: Swiss-Prot protein existence level 4. From Escherichia coli.
