[The description below was written by a language model from this plasmid's Addgene catalogue record and pLannotate feature annotations shown in this document.]
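Description:
pGDP1 uvrA is a low-copy bacterial expression plasmid built on a pBR322 backbone. It belongs to the Minimal Antibiotic Resistance Platform kit, a set of E. coli constructs that each express a single resistance determinant, used for antibiotic dereplication and adjuvant discovery. It replicates from the pMB1/pBR322-type origin, and the retained rop gene keeps copy number low. The pBR322 bom (basis of mobility) region is also present. Selection is by kanamycin through an aph(3')-Ia KanR cassette.

According to the catalogue entry, the insert is a roughly 2.7 kb gene for a UvrA-like protein taken from the echinomycin biosynthetic gene cluster, cloned between NdeI and HindIII sites that remain intact. The record does not name the source organism. Expression is constitutive from the bla (AmpR) promoter. The feature table places this promoter upstream of a T7 gene 10 ribosome binding site, a short His-tag segment and a thrombin cleavage site, consistent with the N-terminal 6xHis tag supplied by the backbone. A further His-tag fragment and an rrnB T2 terminator annotation lie downstream of the insert region.

The automated annotation does not label the insert region as uvrA. Instead it assigns that region to fragments or full matches of E. coli K-12 genes (patZ, tapT, trxC, yfiF), mostly on the opposite strand. This does not match the catalogue description, and the record offers no way to resolve the discrepancy, so the identity of the sequenced insert should be verified before use. As catalogued, the construct is meant to provide constitutive, modest-level expression of a self-resistance gene associated with echinomycin, so that compounds of that class can be recognised in screening.
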