Addgene plasmid #112892: pGDP1 uvrA
Purpose: This plasmid is part of the Minimal Antibiotic Resistance Platform (ARP) Kit (Addgene #1000000143). Low copy-number plasmid that constitutively expresses genes using the Pbla promoter.
Depositing lab: Gerard Wright. Depositing organization: McMaster University. Publication: A Common Platform for Antibiotic Dereplication and Adjuvant Discovery. Cox G, Sieron A, King AM, De Pascale G, Pawlowski AC, Koteva K, Wright GD. Cell Chem Biol. 2017 Jan 19;24(1):98-109. doi: 10.1016/j.chembiol.2016.11.011. Epub 2016 Dec 22. PubMed 28017602.
Backbone
  Vector backbone: pBR322
  Vector type: Bacterial Expression
Growth in bacteria
  Bacterial resistance: Kanamycin, 50 μg/mL
  Growth temperature: 37°C
  Growth strain: DH5alpha
  Copy number: Low Copy
Gene/Insert
  Gene/Insert name: uvrA-like protein
  Insert size (bp): 2696
  Promoter: Pbla
  Tag / fusion protein: 6xHis (N terminal on backbone)
  Cloning method: Restriction Enzyme; 5′ cloning site NdeI (not destroyed); 3′ cloning site HindIII (not destroyed)
  Sequencing primers: 5′ CATGAGACAATAACCCTG; 3′ CCAACTCAGCTTCCTTTC
Terms and licenses: Academic/Nonprofit Terms; Industry Terms: Not Available to Industry
Depositor comments: uvrA gene was taken from the Echinomycin biosynthetic gene cluster. JoVE antibiotic dereplication paper: Zubyk, H.L., Cox, G., Wright, G.D. Antibiotic Dereplication Using the Antibiotic Resistance Platform. J. Vis. Exp. (152), e60536, doi:10.3791/60536 (2019). (https://www.jove.com/video/60536/antibiotic-dereplication-using-the-antibiotic-resistance-platform)
How to cite: pGDP1 uvrA was a gift from Gerard Wright (Addgene plasmid # 112892)
